Addgene plasmid #133206: pOPS0565
Purpose: Reporter plasmid with a 12-nucleotide specific "barcode" sequence. This plasmid is not available as an individual bacterial stab, but can be requested as part of the Plasmid-ID Kit (Kit #1000000168 ).
Depositing lab: Philip Poole. Depositing organization: University of Oxford. Publication: Optimizing Rhizobium-legume symbioses by simultaneous measurement of rhizobial competitiveness and N2 fixation in nodules. Mendoza-Suarez MA, Geddes BA, Sanchez-Canizares C, Ramirez-Gonzalez RH, Kirchhelle C, Jorrin B, Poole PS. Proc Natl Acad Sci U S A. 2020 May 5;117(18):9822-9831. doi: 10.1073/pnas.1921225117. Epub 2020 Apr 21. PubMed 32317381.
Backbone
  Vector backbone: pOGG026 (Addgene ID 113992)
  Vector type: Bacterial Expression
Growth in bacteria
  Bacterial resistance: Kanamycin, 50 μg/mL
  Growth temperature: 37°C
  Growth strain: ST18 (S17 delta pir delta hemA)
  Copy number: Low Copy
Gene/Insert
  Gene/Insert name: PU module (PsNifH from pOGG043), SC module (sfGFP from pOGG037), and T module (TAGGCATGCTTG and universal primer binding site)
  Species: Synthetic
  Mutation: Domesticated for Golden Gate cloning
  Cloning method: Unknown
Terms and licenses: Academic/Nonprofit Terms; Industry Terms: Not Available to Industry
Depositor comments: The only difference is the sequence: TAGGCATGCTTG . Please note that this plasmid may require a unique bacterial strain, so make sure to confirm that you can also obtain the appropriate growth strain. Please contact us or contact our distributors if you have any questions. This plasmid is not available as an individual bacterial stab, but can be requested as part of the Plasmid-ID Kit (Kit #1000000168 ).
How to cite: pOPS0565 was a gift from Philip Poole (Addgene plasmid # 133206)
