[The description below was written by a language model from this plasmid's Addgene catalogue record and pLannotate feature annotations shown in this document.]
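Description:
pOPS0565 is a low-copy, broad-host-range bacterial reporter plasmid built on the pOGG026 backbone by Golden Gate assembly of domesticated synthetic modules. The 7,030-nt sequence record shows an RK2/IncP-type replicon. It has oriV together with the trfA replication initiator gene, and an incP oriT that allows conjugative mobilisation from a donor strain supplying transfer functions, consistent with the recorded ST18 growth strain. Selection is by kanamycin through the aphA1 (nptI) aminoglycoside phosphotransferase gene. Stable inheritance without antibiotic pressure is supported by the RK2 par region. This comprises the parDE toxin–antitoxin pair, which kills plasmid-free segregants, and annotated parA and parB partition-related genes. Short annotated fragments of a Tn5 transposase, a CloDF13 origin and lacZα appear to be backbone or cloning remnants rather than functional parts.

The payload combines three modules. The promoter module is PsNifH (from pOGG043), the coding module is superfolder GFP (from pOGG037), and the terminator-position module carries a unique 12-nucleotide barcode next to a universal primer binding site. The nifH promoter and the barcode are not annotated in the feature table, but the sfGFP coding sequence is present, with an rrnB T1 terminator upstream of it and a lambda t0 terminator flanking the region. A nifH promoter would normally link GFP output to expression of nitrogen-fixation genes, while the barcode identifies the strain carrying the plasmid by amplification and sequencing from the shared primer site. The plasmid belongs to a Plasmid-ID kit whose members differ only in the barcode. The associated work used the kit to measure rhizobial competitiveness for nodule occupancy and nitrogen fixation in legume nodules at the same time.
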