Features (pLannotate 1.2.2; 14 found; start..end, strand, type, name):
      9..103     +  terminator     lambda t0 terminator: transcription terminator from phage lambda
    213..1025    +  CDS            aphA1: KKA1_ECOLX - Also known as nptI. Protein inferred from homology: Swiss-Prot protein existence level 3. Resistance to kanamycin and structurally-related aminoglycosides, including amikacin. From Escherichia coli.
   1179..1287    +  oriT           oriT: incP origin of transfer
   1348..2496    -  CDS            trfA: trans-acting replication protein that binds to and activates oriV
   2548..2829    -  CDS            tnpA (fragment): TN5P_ECOLX - Also known as tnp. Experimental evidence at protein level: Swiss-Prot protein existence level 1. Mediates transposition of transposon Tn5 by a 'cut and paste' mechanism. First, the monomeric transposase binds the 19 bp inverted DNA repeats flanking the transposon. Then, dimerization of the DNA- bound transposase creates a synaptic DNA complex. After nicking of the first DNA strand, excision of the transposon proceeds through a series of intermediates. The transposase then mediates the insertion of the transposon at a new site by strand transfer. The activity of the wild- type tran
   2889..3420    -  rep_origin     oriV: incP origin of replication
   3476..3511    -  rep_origin     CloDF13 ori (fragment): Plasmids containing the CloDF13 (CDF) origin of replication can be propagated in E. coli cells that contain additional plasmids with compatible origins.
   3635..3943    -  CDS            parE: PARE_ECOLX - Experimental evidence at protein level: Swiss-Prot protein existence level 1. Toxin component of a type II toxin-antitoxin (TA) system involved in plasmid partition. Acts by inhibiting DNA gyrase, converting supercoiled plasmid DNA into a singly cleaved linear form in an ATP-dependent fashion. To do so it probably interacts with one of the gyrase subunits. Gyrase inhibition is prevented by antitoxin ParD, and is reversed in vitro by incubation with ParD. In cells that have lost the plasmid filamentation and growth inhibition occur; this is suppressed when ParD is supplied in trans
   3943..4191    -  CDS            parD: PARD_ECOLX - Experimental evidence at protein level: Swiss-Prot protein existence level 1. Antitoxin component of a type II toxin-antitoxin (TA) system involved in plasmid partition. Inhibits the anti-DNA gyrase activity of toxin ParE; reverses and restores gyrase catalytic activity in vitro. The parDE operon alone is capable of stabilizing an RK2-derived minireplicon under defined growth conditions in several different Gram- negative bacteria. It does so by the post-segregational killing (PSK) of plasmid-free cells, also referred to as a plasmid addiction system. Binds its own promoter, autor
   4320..5162    +  CDS            parB: PARB4_ECOLX - Protein predicted: Swiss-Prot protein existence level 4. Involved in plasmid partition. From Escherichia coli.
   5126..5782    +  CDS            parA: PARA4_ECOLX - Protein inferred from homology: Swiss-Prot protein existence level 3. Involved in plasmid partition. From Escherichia coli.
   5942..6028    -  terminator     rrnB T1 terminator: Escherichia coli rrnB; transcription terminator T1 from the E. coli rrnB gene
   6275..6988    +  CDS            superfolder GFP: GFP variant that folds robustly even when fused to poorly folded proteins (Pédelacq et al., 2006)
   7008..7030    +  CDS            lacZα (fragment): LacZα fragment of β-galactosidase; lacZ fragment
>Addgene plasmid #133206 | pOPS0565 | addgene full sequence | sequence record 276140 | Addgene NGS Result
CGCTCTTGGACTCCTGTTGATAGATCCAGTAATGACCTCAGAACTCCATCTGGATTTGTTCAGAACGCTC
GGTTGCCGCCGGGCGTTTTTTATTGGTGAGAATCCAGGCAATTGTGTCTCAAAATCTCTGATGTTACATT
GCACAAGATAAAAATATATCATCATGAACAATAAAACTGTCTGCTTACATAAACAGTAATACAAGGGGTG
TTATGAGCCATATTCAGCGTGAAACGAGCTGTAGCCGTCCGCGTCTGAACAGCAACATGGATGCGGATCT
GTATGGCTATAAATGGGCGCGTGATAACGTGGGTCAGAGCGGCGCGACCATTTATCGTCTGTATGGCAAA
CCGGATGCGCCGGAACTGTTTCTGAAACATGGCAAAGGCAGCGTGGCGAACGATGTGACCGATGAAATGG
TGCGTCTGAACTGGCTGACCGAATTTATGCCGCTGCCGACCATTAAACATTTTATTCGCACCCCGGATGA
TGCGTGGCTGCTGACCACCGCGATTCCGGGCAAAACCGCGTTTCAGGTGCTGGAAGAATATCCGGATAGC
GGCGAAAACATTGTGGATGCGCTGGCCGTGTTTCTGCGTCGTCTGCATAGCATTCCGGTGTGCAACTGCC
CGTTTAACAGCGATCGTGTGTTTCGTCTGGCCCAGGCGCAGAGCCGTATGAACAACGGCCTGGTGGATGC
GAGCGATTTTGATGATGAACGTAACGGCTGGCCGGTGGAACAGGTGTGGAAAGAAATGCATAAACTGCTG
CCGTTTAGCCCGGATAGCGTGGTGACCCACGGCGATTTTAGCCTGGATAACCTGATTTTCGATGAAGGCA
AACTGATTGGCTGCATTGATGTGGGCCGTGTGGGCATTGCGGATCGTTATCAGGATCTGGCCATTCTGTG
GAACTGCCTGGGCGAATTTAGCCCGAGCCTGCAAAAACGTCTGTTTCAGAAATATGGCATTGATAATCCG
GATATGAACAAACTGCAATTTCATCTGATGCTGGATGAATTTTTCTAATAATTAATTGAACTACTTTTCC
GCTGCATAACCCTGCTTCGGGGTCATTATAGCGATTTTTTCGGTATATCCATCCTTTTTCGCACGATATA
CAGGATTTTGCCAAAGGGTTCGTGTAGACTTTCCTTGGTGTATCCAACGGCGTCAGCCGGGCAGGATAGG
TGAAGTAGGCCCACCCGCGAGCGGGTGTTCCTTCTTCACTGTCCCTTATTCGCACCTGGCGGTGCTCAAC
GGGAATCCTGCTCTGCGAGGCTGGCCGTAGGCCGGCCGCGATGCAGGTGGCTGCTGAACCCCCAGCCGGA
ACTGACCCCACAAGGCCCTAGCGTTTGCAATGCACCAGGTCATCATTGACCCAGGCGTGTTCCACCAGGC
CGCTGCCTCGCAACTCTTCGCAGGCTTCGCCGACCTGCTCGCGCCACTTCTTCACGCGGGTGGAATCCGA
TCCGCACATGAGGCGGAAGGTTTCCAGCTTGAGCGGGTACGGCTCCCGGTGCGAGCTGAAATAGTCGAAC
ATCCGTCGGGCCGTCGGCGACAGCTTGCGGTACTTCTCCCATATGAATTTCGTGTAGTGGTCGCCAGCAA
ACAGCACGACGATTTCCTCGTCGATCAGGACCTGGCAACGGGACGTTTTCTTGCCACGGTCCAGGACGCG
GAAGCGGTGCAGCAGCGACACCGATTCCAGGTGCCCAACGCGGTCGGACGTGAAGCCCATCGCCGTCGCC
TGTAGGCGCGACAGGCATTCCTCGGCCTTCGTGTAATACCGGCCATTGATCGACCAGCCCAGGTCCTGGC
AAAGCTCGTAGAACGTGAAGGTGATCGGCTCGCCGATAGGGGTGCGCTTCGCGTACTCCAACACCTGCTG
CCACACCAGTTCGTCATCGTCGGCCCGCAGCTCGACGCCGGTGTAGGTGATCTTCACGTCCTTGTTGACG
TGGAAAATGACCTTGTTTTGCAGCGCCTCGCGCGGGATTTTCTTGTTGCGCGTGGTGAACAGGGCAGAGC
GGGCCGTGTCGTTTGGCATCGCTCGCATCGTGTCCGGCCACGGCGCAATATCGAACAAGGAAAGCTGCAT
TTCCTTGATCTGCTGCTTCGTGTGTTTCAGCAACGCGGCCTGCTTGGCTTCGCTGACCTGTTTTGCCAGG
TCCTCGCCGGCGGTTTTTCGCTTCTTGGTCGTCATAGTTCCTCGCGTGTCGATGGTCATCGACTTCGCCA
AACCTGCCGCCTCCTGTTCGAGCCGACGCGAACGCTCCACGGCGGCCGATGGCGCGGGCAGGGCAGGGGG
AGCCAGTTGCACGCTGTCGCGCTCGATCTTGGCCGTAGCTTGCTGGACTATCGAGCCGACGGACTGGAAG
GTTTCGCGGGGCGCACGCATGACGGTGCGGCTTGCGATGGTTTCGGCATCCTCGGCGGAAAACCCCGCGT
CGATCAGTTCTTGCCTGTATGCCTTCCGGTCAAACGTCCGATTCATTCACCCTCCTTGCGGGATTGCCCC
GGAATTAATTCCCCGGATCGATCCGTCGATCTTGATCCCCTGCGCCATCAGATCCTTGGCGGCAAGAAAG
CCATCCAGTTTACTTTGCAGGGCTTCCCAACCTTACCAGAGGGCGCCCCAGCTGGCAATTCCGGTTCGCT
TGCTGTCCATAAAACCGCCCAGTCTAGCTATCGCCATGTAAGCCCACTGCAAGCTACCTGCTTTCTCTTT
GCGCTTGCGTTTTCCCTTGTCCAGATAGCCCAGTAGCTGACATTCATCCGGGGTCAGCACCGTTTCTGCG
GACTGGCTTTCTACGTGGCTGCCATTTTTGGGGTGAGGCCGTTCGCGGCCGAGGGGCGCAGCCCCTGGGG
GGATGGGAGGCCCGCGTTAGCGGGCCGGGAGGGTTCGAGAAGGGGGGGCACCCCCCTTCGGCGTGCGCGG
TCACGCGCACAGGGCGCAGCCCTGGTTAAAAACAAGGTTTATAAATATTGGTTTAAAAGCAGGTTAAAAG
ACAGGTTAGCGGTGGCCGAAAAACGGGCGGAAACCCTTGCAAATGCTGGATTTTCTGCCTGTGGACAGCC
CCTCAAATGTCAATAGGTGCGCCCCTCATCTGTCAGCACTCTGCCCCTCAAGTGTCAAGGATCGCGCCCC
TCATCTGTCAGTAGTCGCGCCCCTCAAGTGTCAATACCGCAGGGCACTTATCCCCAGGCTTGTCCACATC
ATCTGTGGGAAACTCGCGTAAAATCAGGCGTTTTCGCCGATTTGCGAGGCTGGCCAGCTCCACGTCGCCG
GCCGAAATCGAGCCTGCCCCTCATCTGTCAACGCCGCGCCGGGTGAGTCGGCCCCTCAAGTGTCAACGTC
CGCCCCTCATCTGTCAGTGAGGGCCAAGTTTTCCGCGAGGTATCCACAACGCCGGCGGCCCTACATGGCT
CTGCTGTAGTGAGTGGGTTGCGCTCCGGCAGCGGTCCTGATCCCCCGCAGAAAAAAAGGATCTCAAGAAG
ATCCTTTGATCTTTTCTACATTACTGCATGAGCTTGTGGAAGTGTGCTGAGCATAAATGATTCTCCTAGC
TGTTCTTTGGGTAAGTACGCCATCAGGACGTTGTGAGTGGCGCGATTTTTAGCGGCTGAAATCAGCCCTT
GAGCCTGTCGGCAAGTCGCGTCATGAGGTCCATGCGCTCATGCAGGATCGCCACGACCAACGCGGGTTCG
CCCGCACGCGGCAGGCAAAAAACGTAGTGGTGTTCGCAGCGGGCCATCCGCAGCGCGGGAAAGAGTTCGC
TCATGTCCTTAAACGGGCCTTCGCCGGCGGCAAGCCTGGCTATGCCCTGTTCCAGCTTAGCGATATAGCG
GCGCACCTGCGCCGCGCCCCACTCCCGGCGCGTGTAGCGGATGATGCCGCGTAGATCGGCTTCGGCCTCA
GCCGTGAGGATGTAGGCCGTCAAGCGCGATCCCCGCTGAGTTCTTCATCAAGAATTTCGCCGACGCTCTT
GGTGGACACCTTGCCGGCAAGCCCATCGTTGATGCGGTTCCCCAGCATGGTTTTCAGTTCCTGCCATGCC
TGATCGGCATCAGCGTCACCGGGGAACAGACGTTCGAGGGCGTATTGCTTAATGGTCTTGCCCTGCAAGG
CGGCCAGGGCTTTCAGGCTCTGGTGCTGCTGGTCCGTCATGTCGATTGTCAGGCGGCTCATTGGATAACC
TCCATAAAATACACGTAACCACATTAGCACATATGTGGGCGTGAGGCTACAGCGCGAGGCGCATTAAGGT
CGGGAAAATGCGCTAGGCGCATTTAAATTGCGTATTGCTGTAATGCGCCATGCCGGCTAGACTAGGCCCA
AATGGGTATACCCAATTTGACCAAGGGGGACGCGATGAGGGCGGCCAAGCACTACCGACAACTTCTATCC
ATCGACTTCAACATCGAGGCGCTGGCCTTCGTGCCTGGACCCGACGGCACACGCGGCCGGCGCATCCACG
TCCTGGGGCGCGAGGTCCGCGACCGGCCCGGCCTGGTCGAGTACCTTTCGCCGGCGTTCGGCTCGCGGGT
GGCGCTGGACGGCTACTGCAAGGCCAATTTCGATGCAGTGCTGCACCTGGCGTACCCCGATCATCAGCAA
TGGGGCCACGCATGAAGCGCCGAAGCTACGCCATGCTGCGCGCCGCTGCCGCGCTGGCCGTCCTGGTCGT
TGCCTCGCCGGCATGGGCCGAGCTGCGCGGCGAGGTCGTGCGCATCATCGACGGCGACACCATCGACGTG
CTGGTAGACAAGCAGCCGGTGCGCGTGCGCCTGGTGGACATTGACGCGCCGGAAAAGCGGCAAGCCTTCG
GCGAACGTGCGCGCCAGGCGCTGGCCGGCATGGTGTTCCGCCGGCACGTCCTGGTCGACGAGAAGGACAC
CGACCGTTACGGCCGCACGCTGGGCACCGTCTGGGTCAACATGGAGCTGGCCAGCCGGCCGCCGCAGCCG
CGCAACGTCAACGCCGCGATGGTTCACCAGGGCATGGCGTGGGCCTATCGCTTCCACGGCCGCGCGGCCG
ACCCTGAAATGCTGCGGCTCGAACAGGAGGCGCGAGGCAAGCGCGTCGGCCTCTGGTCCGATCCGCACGC
CGTCGAGCCGTGGAAATGGCGACGCGAGAGCAACAACCGGAGGGACGAAGGTTGAAGGTCGCCCGCATCT
ACCTGCGCGCCAGTACGGACGAGCAGAATCTTGAACGCCAGGAGAGCCTTGTAGCGGCCACGCGGGCCGC
CGGGTACTACGTCGCCGGCATCTACCGCGAGAAGGCGTCCGGCGCACGCGCCGACCGGCCCGAGCTGCTG
CGCATGATCGCGGACCTGCAACCTGGTGAAGTCGTCGTTGCGGAGAAGATCGACCGCATCAGCCGCTTGC
CGTTGGCCGAGGCCGAGCGCCTGGTTGCGTCGATCCGGGCCAAAGGGGCCAAGCTGGCCGTGCCTGGCGT
GGTGGACCTGTCGGAGCTGGCCGCCGAGGCGAACGGAGTGGCGAAAATCGTTCTGGAATCCGTCCAGGAC
ATGCTTTTGAAGCTCGCCTTGCAGATGGCCCGCGACGACTACGAGGATCGGCGCGAGCGTCAACGTCAGG
GTGTCCAGTTGGCGAAGGCCGCCGGCCGCTACACCGGCCGCAAACGTGACGCCGGCATGCACGACCGCAT
CATCACGCTTCGCTCCGGCGGATCGAGCATTGCCAAGACGGCCAAGCTGGTCGGATGCAGCCCGAGCCAG
GTCAAACGAGTGTGGGCGGCCTGGAACGCGCAGCAGCAAAAATAAAGCCGGGCAGTGCCCGGCTTTTCTC
ACCTTTTCGCGTCCCGCAGGGCCGCTGCGAGCGCCCTACCTAGATCCTCGCTTTCCCCCTCGGTGTAGTC
CGGCCAGGGCACGAAGGGCGCGGATGCGAACCTGTTGAGCAGGTCAGATCTAGGGCGGCGGATTTGTCCT
ACTCAGGAGAGCGTTCACCGACAAACAACAGATAAAACGAAAGGCCCAGTCTTTCGACTGAGCCTTTCGT
TTTATTTGATGCCTGCCGAATTCGGATCCGGAGCTCGACACGACATTGTCGTCACCTTTGTCGGGTCCGC
GACAAGCTTTTTGTTCCTCGATCCCGTATGTTTTCGCCTAAATATCTGAAACAGCAGCAAATTATTTTTC
GTTAGCTCAATCGGCCCACTTGGCACGAGTCTTGAAATTTATTGCGAGGCGGCGGAGCTGCCGGCCGCAT
CCGTGCGGCATAACCACGGTTGTGAACAAATGAAGGAAGGCCAAATGCGTAAAGGCGAAGAGCTGTTCAC
TGGTGTCGTCCCTATTCTGGTGGAACTGGATGGTGATGTCAACGGTCATAAGTTTTCCGTGCGTGGCGAG
GGTGAAGGTGACGCAACTAATGGTAAACTGACGCTGAAGTTCATCTGTACTACTGGTAAACTGCCGGTAC
CTTGGCCGACTCTGGTAACGACGCTGACTTATGGTGTTCAGTGCTTTGCTCGTTATCCGGACCATATGAA
GCAGCATGACTTCTTCAAGTCCGCCATGCCGGAAGGCTATGTGCAGGAACGCACGATTTCCTTTAAGGAT
GACGGCACGTACAAAACGCGTGCGGAAGTGAAATTTGAAGGCGATACCCTGGTAAACCGCATTGAGCTGA
AAGGCATTGACTTTAAAGAAGATGGCAATATCCTGGGCCATAAGCTGGAATACAATTTTAACAGCCACAA
TGTTTACATCACCGCCGATAAACAAAAAAATGGCATTAAAGCGAATTTTAAAATTCGCCACAACGTTGAG
GATGGCAGCGTGCAGCTGGCTGATCACTACCAGCAAAACACTCCAATCGGTGATGGTCCTGTTCTGCTGC
CAGACAATCACTATCTGAGCACGCAAAGCGTTCTGTCTAAAGATCCGAACGAGAAACGCGATCATATGGT
TCTGCTGGAGTTCGTAACCGCAGCGGGCATCACGCATGGTATGGATGAACTGTACAAATGAGCTTTAGGC
ATGCTTGCGTTTTACAACGTCGTGACTGGG
